Addgene plasmid #108779: pBW2584_pCAG-PV1-VCre-N269-L1-FRB-NLS-BGHpA
Purpose: Expresses N-terminus to aa269 of VCre recombinase fused to FRB CID
Depositing lab: Wilson Wong. Depositing organization: Boston University Main Campus. Publication: High-performance chemical- and light-inducible recombinases in mammalian cells and mice. Weinberg BH, Cho JH, Agarwal Y, Pham NTH, Caraballo LD, Walkosz M, Ortega C, Trexler M, Tague N, Law B, Benman WKJ, Letendre J, Beal J, Wong WW. Nat Commun. 2019 Oct 24;10(1):4845. doi: 10.1038/s41467-019-12800-7. PubMed 31649244.
Backbone
  Vector backbone: pCAGGS
  Vector type: Mammalian Expression, Cre/Lox, Synthetic Biology
Growth in bacteria
  Bacterial resistance: Ampicillin, 100 μg/mL
  Growth temperature: 37°C
  Growth strain: NEB Stable
  Copy number: High Copy
Gene/Insert
  Gene/Insert name: VCre recombinase fragment N-terminus to aa269
  Species: Synthetic
  Promoter: pCAG
  Tag / fusion protein: FRB,NLS (C terminal on insert)
  Cloning method: Restriction Enzyme; 5′ cloning site MluI (not destroyed); 3′ cloning site BspEI (not destroyed)
Terms and licenses: Academic/Nonprofit Terms; Industry Terms: Not Available to Industry
Depositor comments: Please visit https://www.biorxiv.org/content/10.1101/747121v1 for bioRxiv preprint.
How to cite: pBW2584_pCAG-PV1-VCre-N269-L1-FRB-NLS-BGHpA was a gift from Wilson Wong (Addgene plasmid # 108779 ; http://n2t.net/addgene:108779 ; RRID:Addgene_108779)
