[The description below was written by a language model from this plasmid's Addgene catalogue record and pLannotate feature annotations shown in this document.]
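Description:
pBW2584_pCAG-PV1-VCre-N269-L1-FRB-NLS-BGHpA is a 6,388-nt mammalian expression plasmid built on the pCAGGS backbone that encodes one half of a split, chemically inducible VCre recombinase. It is propagated in E. coli through a high-copy ColE1/pUC-type origin and selected with ampicillin via the β-lactamase gene and its own promoter. The backbone also carries remnants typical of pCAGGS: lac promoter/operator and lacI fragments, an SV40 origin with an SV40 poly(A) signal, and, downstream of the cassette, a β-globin exon fragment and the rabbit β-globin poly(A) signal.

Expression is driven by the CAG promoter, annotated here as the CMV immediate-early enhancer, the chicken β-actin promoter and the chimeric β-actin/β-globin intron, which together give strong constitutive transcription in mammalian cells. The insert, a synthetic VCre fragment running from the N-terminus to amino acid 269, lies in the roughly 1 kb gap between the intron and the FRB domain. The automated annotation does not label it, nor the PV1, L1 linker and NLS elements given in the name. The fragment is fused at its C-terminus to FRB and a nuclear localisation signal, and the transcript ends at the bovine growth hormone poly(A) signal. The annotation tool matches the FRB region to the T2098L variant, which can bind rapamycin analogues, although the catalogue entry simply calls it FRB.

FRB serves as a chemically induced dimerisation domain. The fragment is presumably co-expressed with a complementary C-terminal VCre fragment fused to the partner domain, which is not part of this record, so that adding the dimerising drug reconstitutes recombinase activity. The construct belongs to a toolkit of chemical- and light-inducible recombinases for synthetic biology applications in mammalian cells and mice.
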