Features (pLannotate 1.2.2; 19 found; start..end, strand, type, name):
     46..62      -  protein_bind   lac operator: The lac repressor binds to the lac operator to inhibit transcription in E. coli. This inhibition can be relieved by adding lactose or isopropyl-β-D-thiogalactopyranoside (IPTG). lac repressor encoded by lacI
     70..100     -  promoter       lac promoter: promoter for the E. coli lac operon
    115..136     -  protein_bind   CAP binding site: CAP binding activates transcription in the presence of cAMP. E. coli catabolite activator protein
    149..188     -  CDS            lacI (fragment): lac repressor; lacI; The lac repressor binds to the lac operator to inhibit transcription in E. coli. This inhibition can be relieved by adding lactose or isopropyl-β-D-thiogalactopyranoside (IPTG).
    195..217     +  promoter       SV40 promoter (fragment): SV40 enhancer and early promoter
    221..355     +  rep_origin     SV40 ori: SV40 origin of replication
    375..509     +  polyA_signal   SV40 poly(A) signal: SV40 polyadenylation signal
    511..565     -  CDS            lacI (fragment): lac repressor; lacI; The lac repressor binds to the lac operator to inhibit transcription in E. coli. This inhibition can be relieved by adding lactose or isopropyl-β-D-thiogalactopyranoside (IPTG).
    748..1336    -  rep_origin     ori: high-copy-number ColE1/pMB1/pBR322/pUC origin of replication
   1507..2367    -  CDS            AmpR: β-lactamase; bla; confers resistance to ampicillin, carbenicillin, and related antibiotics
   2368..2472    -  promoter       AmpR promoter: bla
   2503..2882    +  enhancer       CMV enhancer: human cytomegalovirus immediate early enhancer
   2884..3159    +  promoter       chicken β-actin promoter: No description available
   3160..4175    +  intron         chimeric intron: chimera between introns from chicken β-actin and rabbit β-globin
   5159..5434    +  CDS            FRB*: T2098L mutant of FKBP-rapamycin binding domain of human FRAP binds synthetic ligands such as AP21967
   5465..5689    +  polyA_signal   bGH poly(A) signal: bovine growth hormone polyadenylation signal
   5693..5714    +  promoter       SV40 promoter (fragment): SV40 enhancer and early promoter
   5852..5923    +  CDS            HBB (fragment): HBB_PONPY - Experimental evidence at transcript level: Swiss-Prot protein existence level 2. Involved in oxygen transport from the lung to the various peripheral tissues. From Pongo pygmaeus (Bornean orangutan).
   5994..6049    +  polyA_signal   β-globin poly(A) signal: rabbit β-globin polyadenylation signal (Gil and Proudfoot, 1987)
>Addgene plasmid #108779 | pBW2584_pCAG-PV1-VCre-N269-L1-FRB-NLS-BGHpA | depositor full sequence | sequence record 205060 | Full Sequence
CCCAAGCTTGGCGTAATCATGGTCATAGCTGTTTCCTGTGTGAAATTGTTATCCGCTCACAATTCCACAC
AACATACGAGCCGGAAGCATAAAGTGTAAAGCCTGGGGTGCCTAATGAGTGAGCTAACTCACATTAATTG
CGTTGCGCTCACTGCCCGCTTTCCAGTCGGGAAACCTGTCGTGCCAGCGGATCCGCATCTCAATTAGTCA
GCAACCATAGTCCCGCCCCTAACTCCGCCCAGTTCCGCCCATTCTCCGCCCCATGGCTGACTAATTTTTT
TTATTTATGCAGAGGCCGAGGCCGCCTCGGCCTCTGAGCTATTCCAGAAGTAGTGAGGAGGCTTTTTTGG
AGGCCTAGGCTTTTGCAAAAAGCTAACTTGTTTATTGCAGCTTATAATGGTTACAAATAAAGCAATAGCA
TCACAAATTTCACAAATAAAGCATTTTTTTCACTGCATTCTAGTTGTGGTTTGTCCAAACTCATCAATGT
ATCTTATCATGTCTGGATCCGCTGCATTAATGAATCGGCCAACGCGCGGGGAGAGGCGGTTTGCGTATTG
GGCGCTCTTCCGCTTCCTCGCTCACTGACTCGCTGCGCTCGGTCGTTCGGCTGCGGCGAGCGGTATCAGC
TCACTCAAAGGCGGTAATACGGTTATCCACAGAATCAGGGGATAACGCAGGAAAGAACATGTGAGCAAAA
GGCCAGCAAAAGGCCAGGAACCGTAAAAAGGCCGCGTTGCTGGCGTTTTTCCATAGGCTCCGCCCCCCTG
ACGAGCATCACAAAAATCGACGCTCAAGTCAGAGGTGGCGAAACCCGACAGGACTATAAAGATACCAGGC
GTTTCCCCCTGGAAGCTCCCTCGTGCGCTCTCCTGTTCCGACCCTGCCGCTTACCGGATACCTGTCCGCC
TTTCTCCCTTCGGGAAGCGTGGCGCTTTCTCATAGCTCACGCTGTAGGTATCTCAGTTCGGTGTAGGTCG
TTCGCTCCAAGCTGGGCTGTGTGCACGAACCCCCCGTTCAGCCCGACCGCTGCGCCTTATCCGGTAACTA
TCGTCTTGAGTCCAACCCGGTAAGACACGACTTATCGCCACTGGCAGCAGCCACTGGTAACAGGATTAGC
AGAGCGAGGTATGTAGGCGGTGCTACAGAGTTCTTGAAGTGGTGGCCTAACTACGGCTACACTAGAAGAA
CAGTATTTGGTATCTGCGCTCTGCTGAAGCCAGTTACCTTCGGAAAAAGAGTTGGTAGCTCTTGATCCGG
CAAACAAACCACCGCTGGTAGCGGTGGTTTTTTTGTTTGCAAGCAGCAGATTACGCGCAGAAAAAAAGGA
TCTCAAGAAGATCCTTTGATCTTTTCTACGGGGTCTGACGCTCAGTGGAACGAAAACTCACGTTAAGGGA
TTTTGGTCATGAGATTATCAAAAAGGATCTTCACCTAGATCCTTTTAAATTAAAAATGAAGTTTTAAATC
AATCTAAAGTATATATGAGTAAACTTGGTCTGACAGTTACCAATGCTTAATCAGTGAGGCACCTATCTCA
GCGATCTGTCTATTTCGTTCATCCATAGTTGCCTGACTCCCCGTCGTGTAGATAACTACGATACGGGAGG
GCTTACCATCTGGCCCCAGTGCTGCAATGATACCGCGAGACCCACGCTCACCGGCTCCAGATTTATCAGC
AATAAACCAGCCAGCCGGAAGGGCCGAGCGCAGAAGTGGTCCTGCAACTTTATCCGCCTCCATCCAGTCT
ATTAATTGTTGCCGGGAAGCTAGAGTAAGTAGTTCGCCAGTTAATAGTTTGCGCAACGTTGTTGCCATTG
CTACAGGCATCGTGGTGTCACGCTCGTCGTTTGGTATGGCTTCATTCAGCTCCGGTTCCCAACGATCAAG
GCGAGTTACATGATCCCCCATGTTGTGCAAAAAAGCGGTTAGCTCCTTCGGTCCTCCGATCGTTGTCAGA
AGTAAGTTGGCCGCAGTGTTATCACTCATGGTTATGGCAGCACTGCATAATTCTCTTACTGTCATGCCAT
CCGTAAGATGCTTTTCTGTGACTGGTGAGTACTCAACCAAGTCATTCTGAGAATAGTGTATGCGGCGACC
GAGTTGCTCTTGCCCGGCGTCAATACGGGATAATACCGCGCCACATAGCAGAACTTTAAAAGTGCTCATC
ATTGGAAAACGTTCTTCGGGGCGAAAACTCTCAAGGATCTTACCGCTGTTGAGATCCAGTTCGATGTAAC
CCACTCGTGCACCCAACTGATCTTCAGCATCTTTTACTTTCACCAGCGTTTCTGGGTGAGCAAAAACAGG
AAGGCAAAATGCCGCAAAAAAGGGAATAAGGGCGACACGGAAATGTTGAATACTCATACTCTTCCTTTTT
CAATATTATTGAAGCATTTATCAGGGTTATTGTCTCATGAGCGGATACATATTTGAATGTATTTAGAAAA
ATAAACAAATAGGGGTTCCGCGCACATTTCCCCGAAAAGTGCCACCTGGGTCGACATTGATTATTGACTA
GTTATTAATAGTAATCAATTACGGGGTCATTAGTTCATAGCCCATATATGGAGTTCCGCGTTACATAACT
TACGGTAAATGGCCCGCCTGGCTGACCGCCCAACGACCCCCGCCCATTGACGTCAATAATGACGTATGTT
CCCATAGTAACGCCAATAGGGACTTTCCATTGACGTCAATGGGTGGAGTATTTACGGTAAACTGCCCACT
TGGCAGTACATCAAGTGTATCATATGCCAAGTACGCCCCCTATTGACGTCAATGACGGTAAATGGCCCGC
CTGGCATTATGCCCAGTACATGACCTTATGGGACTTTCCTACTTGGCAGTACATCTACGTATTAGTCATC
GCTATTACCATGGTCGAGGTGAGCCCCACGTTCTGCTTCACTCTCCCCATCTCCCCCCCCTCCCCACCCC
CAATTTTGTATTTATTTATTTTTTAATTATTTTGTGCAGCGATGGGGGCGGGGGGGGGGGGGGCGCGCGC
CAGGCGGGGCGGGGCGGGGCGAGGGGCGGGGCGGGGCGAGGCGGAAAGGTGCGGCGGCAGCCAATCAGAG
CGGCGCGCTCCGAAAGTTTCCTTTTATGGCGAGGCGGCGGCGGCGGCGGCCCTATAAAAAGCGAAGCGCG
CGGCGGGCGGGAGTCGCTGCGTTGCCTTCGCCCCGTGCCCCGCTCCGCGCCGCCTCGCGCCGCCCGCCCC
GGCTCTGACTGACCGCGTTACTCCCACAGGTGAGCGGGCGGGACGGCCCTTCTCCTCCGGGCTGTAATTA
GCGCTTGGTTTAATGACGGCTCGTTTCTTTTCTGTGGCTGCGTGAAAGCCTTAAAGGGCTCCGGGAGGGC
CCTTTGTGCGGGGGGGAGCGGCTCGGGGGGTGCGTGCGTGTGTGTGTGCGTGGGGAGCGCCGCGTGCGGC
TCCGCGCTGCCCGGCGGCTGTGAGCGCTGCGGGCGCGGCGCGGGGCTTTGTGCGCTCCGCAGTGTGCGCG
AGGGGAGCGCGGCCGGGGGCGGTGCCCCGCGGTGCGGGGGGGGCTGCGAGGGGAACAAAGGCTGCGTGCG
GGGTGTGTGCGTGGGGGGGTGAGCAGGGGGTGTGGGCGCGGCGGTCGGGCTGTAACCCCCCCCTGCACCC
CCCTCCCCGAGTTGCTGAGCACGGCCCGGCTTCGGGTGCGGGGCTCCGTACGGGGCGTGGCGCGGGGCTC
GCCGTGCCGGGCGGGGGGTGGCGGCAGGTGGGGGTGCCGGGCGGGGCGGGGCCGCCTCGGGCCGGGGAGG
GCTCGGGGGAGGGGCGCGGCGGCCCCCGGAGCGCCGGCGGCTGTCGAGGCGCGGCGAGCCGCAGCCATTG
CCTTTTATGGTAATCGTGCGAGAGGGCGCAGGGACTTCCTTTGTCCCAAATCTGTGCGGAGCCGAAATCT
GGGAGGCGCCGCCGCACCCCCTCTAGCGGGCGCGGGGCGAAGCGGTGCGGCGCCGGCAGGAAGGAAATGG
GCGGGGAGGGCCTTCGTGCGTCGCCGCGCCGCCGTCCCCTTCTCCCTCTCCAGCCTCGGGGCTGTCCGCG
GGGGGACGGCTGCCTTCGGGGGGGACGGGGCAGGGCGGGGTTCGGCTTCTGGCGTGTGACCGGCGGCTCT
AGAGCCTCTGCTAACCATGTTCATGCCTTCTTCTTTTTCCTACAGCTCCTGGGCAACGTGCTGGTTATTG
TGCTGTCTCATCATTTTGGCAAAGAATTGATTAATTCGAGCGAAGGCGCGCCCATTACTCGCATCCATTC
TCAGGCTGTCTCGTCTCGTCTCGCACGCGTGCCGCCACCATGATCGAGAACCAGCTGAGCCTGCTGGGCG
ACTTTTCTGGCGTGCGGCCCGACGATGTGAAAACCGCCATTCAGGCCGCCCAGAAAAAGGGCATCAACGT
GGCCGAGAACGAGCAGTTCAAGGCCGCCTTCGAGCATCTGCTGAACGAGTTCAAGAAGCGGGAAGAGAGA
TACAGCCCCAACACCCTGCGGCGGCTGGAAAGCGCCTGGACCTGCTTCGTGGATTGGTGCCTGGCCAACC
ACAGACACAGCCTGCCTGCCACCCCCGATACCGTGGAAGCCTTCTTCATCGAGCGGGCCGAGGAACTGCA
CCGGAACACCCTGAGCGTGTACAGATGGGCCATCAGCCGGGTGCACAGAGTGGCCGGATGCCCTGATCCC
TGCCTGGACATCTACGTGGAAGATCGGCTGAAGGCCATTGCCCGGAAGAAAGTGCGGGAAGGCGAGGCCG
TGAAGCAGGCCAGCCCTTTCAACGAGCAGCATCTGCTGAAGCTGACCAGCCTGTGGTACAGAAGCGACAA
GCTGCTGCTGCGGCGGAACCTGGCTCTGCTGGCTGTGGCCTACGAGAGCATGCTGAGAGCCAGCGAGCTG
GCCAACATCCGGGTGTCCGATATGGAACTGGCCGGCGACGGAACCGCCATCCTGACCATCCCTATCACCA
AGACCAACCACTCCGGCGAGCCCGATACCTGCATCCTGTCCCAGGATGTGGTGTCCCTGCTGATGGACTA
CACCGAGGCCGGCAAGCTGGATATGAGCAGCGACGGCTTCCTGTTCGTGGGCGTGTCCAAGCACAACACC
TGTATCTCCGGAGGGTCTGGCTCCGGATCAAGTGGTGGCAGCGGTACCATCCTCTGGCATGAGATGTGGC
ATGAAGGCCTGGAAGAGGCATCTCGTTTGTACTTTGGGGAAAGGAACGTGAAAGGCATGTTTGAGGTGCT
GGAGCCCTTGCATGCTATGATGGAACGGGGCCCCCAGACTCTGAAGGAAACATCCTTTAATCAGGCCTAT
GGTCGAGATTTAATGGAGGCCCAAGAGTGGTGCAGGAAGTACATGAAATCAGGGAATGTCAAGGACCTCC
TCCAAGCCTGGGACCTCTATTATCATGTGTTCCGACGAATCTCACCCAAGAAAAAGCGGAAGGTGTGAGA
ATTCCTGTGCCTTCTAGTTGCCAGCCATCTGTTGTTTGCCCCTCCCCCGTGCCTTCCTTGACCCTGGAAG
GTGCCACTCCCACTGTCCTTTCCTAATAAAATGAGGAAATTGCATCGCATTGTCTGAGTAGGTGTCATTC
TATTCTGGGGGGTGGGGTGGGGCAGGACAGCAAGGGGGAGGATTGGGAAGACAATAGCAGGCATGCTGGG
GATGCGGTGGGCTCTATGGCTTCTGAGGCGGAAAGAACCAGCTGGGGCTCTAGGGGGTATCCCCACGCGC
CCTGTAGCGTGTACCGCTGGGAGTTCGTAGACGGAAACAAACGCAGAATCCAAGCGCGGCCGCCCAGGAT
ACATAGATTACCACAACTCCGAGCCCTTCCACCGCTAGCGCACTCCTCAGGTGCAGGCTGCCTATCAGAA
GGTGGTGGCTGGTGTGGCCAATGCCCTGGCTCACAAATACCACTGAGATCTTTTTCCCTCTGCCAAAAAT
TATGGGGACATCATGAAGCCCCTTGAGCATCTGACTTCTGGCTAATAAAGGAAATTTATTTTCATTGCAA
TAGTGTGTTGGAATTTTTTGTGTCTCTCACTCGGAAGGACATATGGGAGGGCAAATCATTTAAAACATCA
GAATGAGTATTTGGTTTAGAGTTTGGCAACATATGCCCATATGCTGGCTGCCATGAACAAAGGTTGGCTA
TAAAGAGGTCATCAGTATATGAAACAGCCCCCTGCTGTCCATTCCTTATTCCATAGAAAAGCCTTGACTT
GAGGTTAGATTTTTTTTATATTTTGTTTTGTGTTATTTTTTTCTTTAACATCCCTAAAATTTTCCTTACA
TGTTTTACTAGCCAGATTTTTCCTCCTCTCCTGACTACTCCCAGTCATAGCTGTCCCTCTTCTCTTATGG
AGATCCCTCGACCTGCAG
