>Addgene plasmid #108779 | pBW2584_pCAG-PV1-VCre-N269-L1-FRB-NLS-BGHpA | addgene partial sequence | sequence record 217297 | Addgene Partial NGS Result
TGCACCCCCCTCCCCGAGTTGCTGAGCACGGCCCGGCTTCGGGTGCGGGGCTCCGTACGGGGCGTGGCGC
GGGGCTCGCCGTGCCGGGCGGGGGGTGGCGGCAGGTGGGGGTGCCGGGCGGGGCGGGGCCGCCTCGGGCC
GGGGAGGGCTCGGGGGAGGGGCGCGGCGGCCCCCGGAGCGCCGGCGGCTGTCGAGGCGCGGCGAGCCGCA
GCCATTGCCTTTTATGGTAATCGTGCGAGAGGGCGCAGGGACTTCCTTTGTCCCAAATCTGTGCGGAGCC
GAAATCTGGGAGGCGCCGCCGCACCCCCTCTAGCGGGCGCGGGGCGAAGCGGTGCGGCGCCGGCAGGAAG
GAAATGGGCGGGGAGGGCCTTCGTGCGTCGCCGCGCCGCCGTCCCCTTCTCCCTCTCCAGCCTCGGGGCT
GTCCGCGGGGGGACGGCTGCCTTCGGGGGGGACGGGGCAGGGCGGGGTTCGGCTTCTGGCGTGTGACCGG
CGGCTCTAGAGCCTCTGCTAACCATGTTCATGCCTTCTTCTTTTTCCTACAGCTCCTGGGCAACGTGCTG
GTTATTGTGCTGTCTCATCATTTTGGCAAAGAATTGATTAATTCGAGCGAAGGCGCGCCCATTACTCGCA
TCCATTCTCAGGCTGTCTCGTCTCGTCTCGCACGCGTGCCGCCACCATGATCGAGAACCAGCTGAGCCTG
CTGGGCGACTTTTCTGGCGTGCGGCCCGACGATGTGAAAACCGCCATTCAGGCCGCCCAGAAAAAGGGCA
TCAACGTGGCCGAGAACGAGCAGTTCAAGGCCGCCTTCGAGCATCTGCTGAACGAGTTCAAGAAGCGGGA
AGAGAGATACAGCCCCAACACCCTGCGGCGGCTGGAAAGCGCCTGGACCTGCTTCGTGGATTGGTGCCTG
GCCAACCACAGACACAGCCTGCCTGCCACCCCCGATACCGTGGAAGCCTTCTTCATCGAGCGGGCCGAGG
AACTGCACCGGAACACCCTGAGCGTGTACAGATGGGCCATCAGCCGGGTGCACAGAGTGGCCGGATGCCC
TGATCCCTGCCTGGACATCTACGTGGAAGATCGGCTGAAGGCCATTGCCCGGAAGAAAGTGCGGGAAGGC
GAGGCCGTGAAGCAGGCCAGCCCTTTCAACGAGCAGCATCTGCTGAAGCTGACCAGCCTGTGGTACAGAA
GCGACAAGCTGCTGCTGCGGCGGAACCTGGCTCTGCTGGCTGTGGCCTACGAGAGCATGCTGAGAGCCAG
CGAGCTGGCCAACATCCGGGTGTCCGATATGGAACTGGCCGGCGACGGAACCGCCATCCTGACCATCCCT
ATCACCAAGACCAACCACTCCGGCGAGCCCGATACCTGCATCCTGTCCCAGGATGTGGTGTCCCTGCTGA
TGGACTACACCGAGGCCGGCAAGCTGGATATGAGCAGCGACGGCTTCCTGTTCGTGGGCGTGTCCAAGCA
CAACACCTGTATCTCCGGAGGGTCTGGCTCCGGATCAAGTGGTGGCAGCGGTACCATCCTCTGGCATGAG
ATGTGGCATGAAGGCCTGGAAGAGGCATCTCGTTTGTACTTTGGGGAAAGGAACGTGAAAGGCATGTTTG
AGGTGCTGGAGCCCTTGCATGCTATGATGGAACGGGGCCCCCAGACTCTGAAGGAAACATCCTTTAATCA
GGCCTATGGTCGAGATTTAATGGAGGCCCAAGAGTGGTGCAGGAAGTACATGAAATCAGGGAATGTCAAG
GACCTCCTCCAAGCCTGGGACCTCTATTATCATGTGTTCCGACGAATCTCACCCAAGAAAAAGCGGAAGG
TGTGAGAATTCCTGTGCCTTCTAGTTGCCAGCCATCTGTTGTTTGCCCCTCCCCCGTGCCTTCCTTGACC
CTGGAAGGTGCCACTCCCACTGTCCTTTCCTAATAAAATGAGGAAATTGCATCGCATTGTCTGAGTAGGT
GTCATTCTATTCTGGGGGGTGGGGTGGGGCAGGACAGCAAGGGGGAGGATTGGGAAGACAATAGCAGGCA
TGCTGGGGATGCGGTGGGCTCTATGGCTTCTGAGGCGGAAAGAACCAGCTGGGGCTCTAGGGGGTATCCC
CACGCGCCCTGTAGCGTGTACCGCTGGGAGTTCGTAGACGGAAACAAACGCAGAATCCAAGCGCGGCCGC
CCAGGATACATAGATTACCACAACTCCGAGCCCTTCCACCGCTAGCGCACTCCTCAGGTGCAGGCTGCCT
ATCAGAAGGTGGTGGCTGGTGTGGCCAATGCCCTGGCTCACAAATACCACTGAGATCTTTTTCCCTCTGC
CAAAAATTATGGGGACATCATGAAGCCCCTTGAGCATCTGACTTCTGGCTAATAAAGGAAATTTATTTTC
ATTGCAATAGTGTGTTGGAATTTTTTGTGTCTCTCACTCGGAAGGACATATGGGAGGGCAAATCATTTAA
AACATCAGAATGAGTATTTGGTTTAGAGTTTGGCAACATATGCCCATATGCTGGCTGCCATGAACAAAGG
TTGGCTATAAAGAGGTCATCAGTATATGAAACAGCCCCCTGCTGTCCATTCCTTATTCCATAGAAAAGCC
TTGACTTGAGGTTAGATTTTTTTTATATTTTGTTTTGTGTTATTTTTTTCTTTAACATCCCTAAAATTTT
CCTTACATGTTTTACTAGCCAGATTTTTCCTCCTCTCCTGACTACTCCCAGTCATAGCTGTCCCTCTTCT
CTTATGGAGATCCCTCGACCTGCAGCCCAAGCTTGGCGTAATCATGGTCATAGCTGTTTCCTGTGTGAAA
TTGTTATCCGCTCACAATTCCACACAACATACGAGCCGGAAGCATAAAGTGTAAAGCCTGGGGTGCCTAA
TGAGTGAGCTAACTCACATTAATTGCGTTGCGCTCACTGCCCGCTTTCCAGTCGGGAAACCTGTCGTGCC
AGCGGATCCGCATCTCAATTAGTCAGCAACCATAGTCCCGCCCCTAACTCCGCCCAGTTCCGCCCATTCT
CCGCCCCATGGCTGACTAATTTTTTTTATTTATGCAGAGGCCGAGGCCGCCTCGGCCTCTGAGCTATTCC
AGAAGTAGTGAGGAGGCTTTTTTGGAGGCCTAGGCTTTTGCAAAAAGCTAACTTGTTTATTGCAGCTTAT
AATGGTTACAAATAAAGCAATAGCATCACAAATTTCACAAATAAAGCATTTTTTTCACTGCATTCTAGTT
GTGGTTTGTCCAAACTCATCAATGTATCTTATCATGTCTGGATCCGCTGCATTAATGAATCGGCCAACGC
GCGGGGAGAGGCGGTTTGCGTATTGGGCGCTCTTCCGCTTCCTCGCTCACTGACTCGCTGCGCTCGGTCG
TTCGGCTGCGGCGAGCGGTATCAGCTCACTCAAAGGCGGTAATACGGTTATCCACAGAATCAGGGGATAA
CGCAGGAAAGAACATGTGAGCAAAAGGCCAGCAAAAGGCCAGGAACCGTAAAAAGGCCGCGTTGCTGGCG
TTTTTCCATAGGCTCCGCCCCCCTGACGAGCATCACAAAAATCGACGCTCAAGTCAGAGGTGGCGAAACC
CGACAGGACTATAAAGATACCAGGCGTTTCCCCCTGGAAGCTCCCTCGTGCGCTCTCCTGTTCCGACCCT
GCCGCTTACCGGATACCTGTCCGCCTTTCTCCCTTCGGGAAGCGTGGCGCTTTCTCATAGCTCACGCTGT
AGGTATCTCAGTTCGGTGTAGGTCGTTCGCTCCAAGCTGGGCTGTGTGCACGAACCCCCCGTTCAGCCCG
ACCGCTGCGCCTTATCCGGTAACTATCGTCTTGAGTCCAACCCGGTAAGACACGACTTATCGCCACTGGC
AGCAGCCACTGGTAACAGGATTAGCAGAGCGAGGTATGTAGGCGGTGCTACAGAGTTCTTGAAGTGGTGG
CCTAACTACGGCTACACTAGAAGAACAGTATTTGGTATCTGCGCTCTGCTGAAGCCAGTTACCTTCGGAA
AAAGAGTTGGTAGCTCTTGATCCGGCAAACAAACCACCGCTGGTAGCGGTGGTTTTTTTGTTTGCAAGCA
GCAGATTACGCGCAGAAAAAAAGGATCTCAAGAAGATCCTTTGATCTTTTCTACGGGGTCTGACGCTCAG
TGGAACGAAAACTCACGTTAAGGGATTTTGGTCATGAGATTATCAAAAAGGATCTTCACCTAGATCCTTT
TAAATTAAAAATGAAGTTTTAAATCAATCTAAAGTATATATGAGTAAACTTGGTCTGACAGTTACCAATG
CTTAATCAGTGAGGCACCTATCTCAGCGATCTGTCTATTTCGTTCATCCATAGTTGCCTGACTCCCCGTC
GTGTAGATAACTACGATACGGGAGGGCTTACCATCTGGCCCCAGTGCTGCAATGATACCGCGAGACCCAC
GCTCACCGGCTCCAGATTTATCAGCAATAAACCAGCCAGCCGGAAGGGCCGAGCGCAGAAGTGGTCCTGC
AACTTTATCCGCCTCCATCCAGTCTATTAATTGTTGCCGGGAAGCTAGAGTAAGTAGTTCGCCAGTTAAT
AGTTTGCGCAACGTTGTTGCCATTGCTACAGGCATCGTGGTGTCACGCTCGTCGTTTGGTATGGCTTCAT
TCAGCTCCGGTTCCCAACGATCAAGGCGAGTTACATGATCCCCCATGTTGTGCAAAAAAGCGGTTAGCTC
CTTCGGTCCTCCGATCGTTGTCAGAAGTAAGTTGGCCGCAGTGTTATCACTCATGGTTATGGCAGCACTG
CATAATTCTCTTACTGTCATGCCATCCGTAAGATGCTTTTCTGTGACTGGTGAGTACTCAACCAAGTCAT
TCTGAGAATAGTGTATGCGGCGACCGAGTTGCTCTTGCCCGGCGTCAATACGGGATAATACCGCGCCACA
TAGCAGAACTTTAAAAGTGCTCATCATTGGAAAACGTTCTTCGGGGCGAAAACTCTCAAGGATCTTACCG
CTGTTGAGATCCAGTTCGATGTAACCCACTCGTGCACCCAACTGATCTTCAGCATCTTTTACTTTCACCA
GCGTTTCTGGGTGAGCAAAAACAGGAAGGCAAAATGCCGCAAAAAAGGGAATAAGGGCGACACGGAAATG
TTGAATACTCATACTCTTCCTTTTTCAATATTATTGAAGCATTTATCAGGGTTATTGTCTCATGAGCGGA
TACATATTTGAATGTATTTAGAAAAATAAACAAATAGGGGTTCCGCGCACATTTCCCCGAAAAGTGCCAC
CTGGGTCGACATTGATTATTGACTAGTTATTAATAGTAATCAATTACGGGGTCATTAGTTCATAGCCCAT
ATATGGAGTTCCGCGTTACATAACTTACGGTAAATGGCCCGCCTGGCTGACCGCCCAACGACCCCCGCCC
ATTGACGTCAATAATGACGTATGTTCCCATAGTAACGCCAATAGGGACTTTCCATTGACGTCAATGGGTG
GAGTATTTACGGTAAACTGCCCACTTGGCAGTACATCAAGTGTATCATATGCCAAGTACGCCCCCTATTG
ACGTCAATGACGGTAAATGGCCCGCCTGGCATTATGCCCAGTACATGACCTTATGGGACTTTCCTACTTG
GCAGTACATCTACGTATTAGTCATCGCTATTACCATGGTCGAGGTGAGCCCCACGTTCTGCTTCACTCTC
CCCATCTCCCCCCCCTCCCCACCCCCAATTTTGTATTTATTTATTTTTTAATTATTTTGTGCAGCGATGG
GGGCGGGGGGGG
